>Addgene plasmid #245210 | pET-28b His6-TEV-SHP2-FL(I282V) | addgene full sequence | sequence record 487887 | Addgene NGS Result
TTGAGATCCTTTTTTTCTGCGCGTAATCTGCTGCTTGCAAACAAAAAAACCACCGCTACCAGCGGTGGTT
TGTTTGCCGGATCAAGAGCTACCAACTCTTTTTCCGAAGGTAACTGGCTTCAGCAGAGCGCAGATACCAA
ATACTGTCCTTCTAGTGTAGCCGTAGTTAGGCCACCACTTCAAGAACTCTGTAGCACCGCCTACATACCT
CGCTCTGCTAATCCTGTTACCAGTGGCTGCTGCCAGTGGCGATAAGTCGTGTCTTACCGGGTTGGACTCA
AGACGATAGTTACCGGATAAGGCGCAGCGGTCGGGCTGAACGGGGGGTTCGTGCACACAGCCCAGCTTGG
AGCGAACGACCTACACCGAACTGAGATACCTACAGCGTGAGCTATGAGAAAGCGCCACGCTTCCCGAAGG
GAGAAAGGCGGACAGGTATCCGGTAAGCGGCAGGGTCGGAACAGGAGAGCGCACGAGGGAGCTTCCAGGG
GGAAACGCCTGGTATCTTTATAGTCCTGTCGGGTTTCGCCACCTCTGACTTGAGCGTCGATTTTTGTGAT
GCTCGTCAGGGGGGCGGAGCCTATGGAAAAACGCCAGCAACGCGGCCTTTTTACGGTTCCTGGCCTTTTG
CTGGCCTTTTGCTCACATGTTCTTTCCTGCGTTATCCCCTGATTCTGTGGATAACCGTATTACCGCCTTT
GAGTGAGCTGATACCGCTCGCCGCAGCCGAACGACCGAGCGCAGCGAGTCAGTGAGCGAGGAAGCGGAAG
AGCGCCTGATGCGGTATTTTCTCCTTACGCATCTGTGCGGTATTTCACACCGCAATGGTGCACTCTCAGT
ACAATCTGCTCTGATGCCGCATAGTTAAGCCAGTATACACTCCGCTATCGCTACGTGACTGGGTCATGGC
TGCGCCCCGACACCCGCCAACACCCGCTGACGCGCCCTGACGGGCTTGTCTGCTCCCGGCATCCGCTTAC
AGACAAGCTGTGACCGTCTCCGGGAGCTGCATGTGTCAGAGGTTTTCACCGTCATCACCGAAACGCGCGA
GGCAGCTGCGGTAAAGCTCATCAGCGTGGTCGTGAAGCGATTCACAGATGTCTGCCTGTTCATCCGCGTC
CAGCTCGTTGAGTTTCTCCAGAAGCGTTAATGTCTGGCTTCTGATAAAGCGGGCCATGTTAAGGGCGGTT
TTTTCCTGTTTGGTCACTGATGCCTCCGTGTAAGGGGGATTTCTGTTCATGGGGGTAATGATACCGATGA
AACGAGAGAGGATGCTCACGATACGGGTTACTGATGATGAACATGCCCGGTTACTGGAACGTTGTGAGGG
TAAACAACTGGCGGTATGGATGCGGCGGGACCAGAGAAAAATCACTCAGGGTCAATGCCAGCGCTTCGTT
AATACAGATGTAGGTGTTCCACAGGGTAGCCAGCAGCATCCTGCGATGCAGATCCGGAACATAATGGTGC
AGGGCGCTGACTTCCGCGTTTCCAGACTTTACGAAACACGGAAACCGAAGACCATTCATGTTGTTGCTCA
GGTCGCAGACGTTTTGCAGCAGCAGTCGCTTCACGTTCGCTCGCGTATCGGTGATTCATTCTGCTAACCA
GTAAGGCAACCCCGCCAGCCTAGCCGGGTCCTCAACGACAGGAGCACGATCATGCGCACCCGTGGGGCCG
CCATGCCGGCGATAATGGCCTGCTTCTCGCCGAAACGTTTGGTGGCGGGACCAGTGACGAAGGCTTGAGC
GAGGGCGTGCAAGATTCCGAATACCGCAAGCGACAGGCCGATCATCGTCGCGCTCCAGCGAAAGCGGTCC
TCGCCGAAAATGACCCAGAGCGCTGCCGGCACCTGTCCTACGAGTTGCATGATAAAGAAGACAGTCATAA
GTGCGGCGACGATAGTCATGCCCCGCGCCCACCGGAAGGAGCTGACTGGGTTGAAGGCTCTCAAGGGCAT
CGGTCGAGATCCCGGTGCCTAATGAGTGAGCTAACTTACATTAATTGCGTTGCGCTCACTGCCCGCTTTC
CAGTCGGGAAACCTGTCGTGCCAGCTGCATTAATGAATCGGCCAACGCGCGGGGAGAGGCGGTTTGCGTA
TTGGGCGCCAGGGTGGTTTTTCTTTTCACCAGTGAGACGGGCAACAGCTGATTGCCCTTCACCGCCTGGC
CCTGAGAGAGTTGCAGCAAGCGGTCCACGCTGGTTTGCCCCAGCAGGCGAAAATCCTGTTTGATGGTGGT
TAACGGCGGGATATAACATGAGCTGTCTTCGGTATCGTCGTATCCCACTACCGAGATATCCGCACCAACG
CGCAGCCCGGACTCGGTAATGGCGCGCATTGCGCCCAGCGCCATCTGATCGTTGGCAACCAGCATCGCAG
TGGGAACGATGCCCTCATTCAGCATTTGCATGGTTTGTTGAAAACCGGACATGGCACTCCAGTCGCCTTC
CCGTTCCGCTATCGGCTGAATTTGATTGCGAGTGAGATATTTATGCCAGCCAGCCAGACGCAGACGCGCC
GAGACAGAACTTAATGGGCCCGCTAACAGCGCGATTTGCTGGTGACCCAATGCGACCAGATGCTCCACGC
CCAGTCGCGTACCGTCTTCATGGGAGAAAATAATACTGTTGATGGGTGTCTGGTCAGAGACATCAAGAAA
TAACGCCGGAACATTAGTGCAGGCAGCTTCCACAGCAATGGCATCCTGGTCATCCAGCGGATAGTTAATG
ATCAGCCCACTGACGCGTTGCGCGAGAAGATTGTGCACCGCCGCTTTACAGGCTTCGACGCCGCTTCGTT
CTACCATCGACACCACCACGCTGGCACCCAGTTGATCGGCGCGAGATTTAATCGCCGCGACAATTTGCGA
CGGCGCGTGCAGGGCCAGACTGGAGGTGGCAACGCCAATCAGCAACGACTGTTTGCCCGCCAGTTGTTGT
GCCACGCGGTTGGGAATGTAATTCAGCTCCGCCATCGCCGCTTCCACTTTTTCCCGCGTTTTCGCAGAAA
CGTGGCTGGCCTGGTTCACCACGCGGGAAACGGTCTGATAAGAGACACCGGCATACTCTGCGACATCGTA
TAACGTTACTGGTTTCACATTCACCACCCTGAATTGACTCTCTTCCGGGCGCTATCATGCCATACCGCGA
AAGGTTTTGCGCCATTCGATGGTGTCCGGGATCTCGACGCTCTCCCTTATGCGACTCCTGCATTAGGAAG
CAGCCCAGTAGTAGGTTGAGGCCGTTGAGCACCGCCGCCGCAAGGAATGGTGCATGCAAGGAGATGGCGC
CCAACAGTCCCCCGGCCACGGGGCCTGCCACCATACCCACGCCGAAACAAGCGCTCATGAGCCCGAAGTG
GCGAGCCCGATCTTCCCCATCGGTGATGTCGGCGATATAGGCGCCAGCAACCGCACCTGTGGCGCCGGTG
ATGCCGGCCACGATGCGTCCGGCGTAGAGGATCGAGATCTCGATCCCGCGAAATTAATACGACTCACTAT
AGGGGAATTGTGAGCGGATAACAATTCCCCTCTAGAAATAATTTTGTTTAACTTTAAGAAGGAGATATAC
CATGGGCAGCAGCCATCATCATCATCATCACGATTACGATATCCCAACGACCGAAAACCTTTACTTCCAG
GGCCATATGACATCGCGGAGATGGTTTCACCCAAATATCACTGGTGTGGAGGCAGAAAACCTACTGTTGA
CAAGAGGAGTTGATGGCAGTTTTTTGGCAAGGCCTAGTAAAAGTAACCCTGGAGACTTCACACTTTCCGT
TAGAAGAAATGGAGCTGTCACCCACATCAAGATTCAGAACACTGGTGATTACTATGACCTGTATGGAGGG
GAGAAATTTGCCACTTTGGCTGAGTTGGTCCAGTATTACATGGAACATCACGGGCAATTAAAAGAGAAGA
ATGGAGATGTCATTGAGCTTAAATATCCTCTGAACTGTGCAGATCCTACCTCTGAAAGGTGGTTTCATGG
ACATCTCTCTGGGAAAGAAGCAGAGAAATTATTAACTGAAAAAGGAAAACATGGTAGTTTTCTTGTACGA
GAGAGCCAGAGCCACCCTGGAGATTTTGTTCTTTCTGTGCGCACTGGTGATGACAAAGGGGAGAGCAATG
ACGGCAAGTCTAAAGTGACCCATGTTATGATTCGCTGTCAGGAACTGAAATACGACGTTGGTGGAGGAGA
ACGGTTTGATTCTTTGACAGATCTTGTGGAACATTATAAGAAGAATCCTATGGTGGAAACATTGGGTACA
GTACTACAACTCAAGCAGCCCCTTAACACGACTCGTATAAATGCTGCTGAAATAGAAAGCAGAGTTCGAG
AACTAAGCAAATTAGCTGAGACCACAGATAAAGTCAAACAAGGCTTTTGGGAAGAATTTGAGACACTACA
ACAACAGGAGTGCAAACTTCTCTACAGCCGAAAAGAGGGTCAAAGGCAAGAAAACAAAAACAAAAATAGA
TATAAAAACGTCCTGCCCTTTGATCATACCAGGGTTGTCCTACACGATGGTGATCCCAATGAGCCTGTTT
CAGATTACATCAATGCAAATATCATCATGCCTGAATTTGAAACCAAGTGCAACAATTCAAAGCCCAAAAA
GAGTTACATTGCCACACAAGGCTGCCTGCAAAACACGGTGAATGACTTTTGGCGGATGGTGTTCCAAGAA
AACTCCCGAGTGATTGTCATGACAACGAAAGAAGTGGAGAGAGGAAAGAGTAAATGTGTCAAATACTGGC
CTGATGAGTATGCTCTAAAAGAATATGGCGTCATGCGTGTTAGGAACGTCAAAGAAAGCGCCGCTCATGA
CTATACGCTAAGAGAACTTAAACTTTCAAAGGTTGGACAAGGGAATACGGAGAGAACGGTCTGGCAATAC
CACTTTCGGACCTGGCCGGACCACGGCGTGCCCAGCGACCCTGGGGGCGTGCTGGACTTCCTGGAGGAGG
TGCACCATAAGCAGGAGAGCATCATGGATGCAGGGCCGGTCGTGGTGCACTGCAGTGCTGGAATTGGCCG
GACAGGGACGTTCATTGTGATTGATATTCTTATTGACATCATCAGAGAGAAAGGTGTTGACTGCGATATT
GACGTTCCCAAAACCATCCAGATGGTGCGGTCTCAGAGGTCAGGGATGGTCCAGACAGAAGCACAGTACC
GATTTATCTATATGGCGGTCCAGCATTATATTGAAACACTACAGCGCAGGATTGAAGAAGAGCAGAAAAG
CAAGAGGAAAGGGCACGAATATACAAATATTAAGTATTCTCTAGCGGACCAGACGAGTGGAGATCAGAGC
CCTCTCCCGCCTTGTACTCCAACGCCACCCTGTGCAGAAATGAGAGAAGACAGTGCTAGAGTCTATGAAA
ACGTGGGCCTGATGCAACAGCAGAAAAGTTTCAGATAGGGATCCGAATTCGAGCTCCGTCGACAAGCTTG
CGGCCGCACTCGAGCACCACCACCACCACCACTGAGATCCGGCTGCTAACAAAGCCCGAAAGGAAGCTGA
GTTGGCTGCTGCCACCGCTGAGCAATAACTAGCATAACCCCTTGGGGCCTCTAAACGGGTCTTGAGGGGT
TTTTTGCTGAAAGGAGGAACTATATCCGGATTGGCGAATGGG
[124 nt withheld, positions 5643-5766]
C
[91 nt withheld, positions 5768-5858]
A
[49 nt withheld, positions 5860-5908]
CCTTTGACGTTGGAGTCCACGTTCTTT
[37 nt withheld, positions 5936-5972]
ACCCTATCTCGGTCTATTCTTTTGATTTATAAGGGATTTTGCCGATTTCGGCCTATTGGTTAAAAAATGA
GCTGATTTAACAAAAATTTAACGCGAATTTTAACAAAATATTAACGCTTACAATTTAGGTGGCACTTTTC
GGGGAAATGTGCGCGGAACCCCTATTTGTTTATTTTTCTAAATACATTCAAATATGTATCCGCTCATGAA
TTAATTCTTAGAAAAACTCATCGAGCATCAAATGAAACTGCAATTTATTCATATCAGGATTATCAATACC
ATATTTTTGAAAAAGCCGTTTCTGTAATGAAGGAGAAAACTCACCGAGGCAGTTCCATAGGATGGCAAGA
TCCTGGTATCGGTCTGCGATTCCGACTCGTCCAACATCAATACAACCTATTAATTTCCCCTCGTCAAAAA
TAAGGTTATCAAGTGAGAAATCACCATGAGTGACGACTGAATCCGGTGAGAATGGCAAAAGTTTATGCAT
TTCTTTCCAGACTTGTTCAACAGGCCAGCCATTACGCTCGTCATCAAAATCACTCGCATCAACCAAACCG
TTATTCATTCGTGATTGCGCCTGAGCGAGACGAAATACGCGATCGCTGTTAAAAGGACAATTACAAACAG
GAATCGAATGCAACCGGCGCAGGAACACTGCCAGCGCATCAACAATATTTTCACCTGAATCAGGATATTC
TTCTAATACCTGGAATGCTGTTTTCCCGGGGATCGCAGTGGTGAGTAACCATGCATCATCAGGAGTACGG
ATAAAATGCTTGATGGTCGGAAGAGGCATAAATTCCGTCAGCCAGTTTAGTCTGACCATCTCATCTGTAA
CATCATTGGCAACGCTACCTTTGCCATGTTTCAGAAACAACTCTGGCGCATCGGGCTTCCCATACAATCG
ATAGATTGTCGCACCTGATTGCCCGACATTATCGCGAGCCCATTTATACCCATATAAATCAGCATCCATG
TTGGAATTTAATCGCGGCCTAGAGCAAGACGTTTCCCGTTGAATATGGCTCATAACACCCCTTGTATTAC
TGTTTATGTAAGCAGACAGTTTTATTGTTCATGACCAAAATCCCTTAACGTGAGTTTTCGTTCCACTGAG
CGTCAGACCCCGTAGAAAAGATCAAAGGATCTTC
Features (pLannotate 1.2.2; 20 found; start..end, strand, type, name):
      1..589     +  rep_origin     ori: high-copy-number ColE1/pMB1/pBR322/pUC origin of replication
    775..914     -  misc_feature   bom: basis of mobility region from pBR322
   1016..1207    -  CDS            rop: Rop protein, which maintains plasmids at low copy number; rop
   1224..1604    +  CDS            YPB1_ECOLX: Protein predicted: Swiss-Prot protein existence level 4. From Escherichia coli.
   1676..1967    -  CDS            TcR (fragment): tetracycline efflux protein; tet; confers resistance to tetracycline
   1982..2003    -  protein_bind   CAP binding site: CAP binding activates transcription in the presence of cAMP. E. coli catabolite activator protein
   2016..3098    -  CDS            lacI: lac repressor; lacI; The lac repressor binds to the lac operator to inhibit transcription in E. coli. This inhibition can be relieved by adding lactose or isopropyl-β-D-thiogalactopyranoside (IPTG).
   3099..3176    -  promoter       lacI promoter: lacI
   3184..3463    -  CDS            TcR (fragment): tetracycline efflux protein; tet; confers resistance to tetracycline
   3485..3503    +  promoter       T7 promoter: promoter for bacteriophage T7 RNA polymerase
   3504..3528    +  protein_bind   lac operator: The lac repressor binds to the lac operator to inhibit transcription in E. coli. This inhibition can be relieved by adding lactose or isopropyl-β-D-thiogalactopyranoside (IPTG). lac repressor encoded by lacI
   3543..3565    +  RBS            RBS: efficient ribosome binding site from bacteriophage T7 gene 10 (Olins and Rangwala, 1989)
   3584..3600    +  CDS            capTEV™ (fragment): composite tag for in vivo biotinylation, TEV protease cleavage, and 6xHis tagging
   3647..5425    +  CDS            PTPN11: PTN11_HUMAN - Also known as PTP2C, SHPTP2. Experimental evidence at protein level: Swiss-Prot protein existence level 1. Acts downstream of various receptor and cytoplasmic protein tyrosine kinases to participate in the signal transduction from the cell surface to the nucleus (PubMed:10655584, PubMed:18559669, PubMed:18829466, PubMed:26742426, PubMed:28074573). Positively regulates MAPK signal transduction pathway (PubMed:28074573). Dephosphorylates GAB1, ARHGAP35 and EGFR (PubMed:28074573). Dephosphorylates ROCK2 at 'Tyr-722' resulting in stimulation of its RhoA binding activity (PubMed:18559
   5475..5492    +  CDS            9xHis (fragment): 9xHis affinity tag
   5502..5551    +  CDS            SET1 (fragment): solubility-enhancement tag derived from T7 phage gene 10B
   5559..5606    +  terminator     T7 terminator: transcription terminator for bacteriophage T7 RNA polymerase
   5643..6071    +  rep_origin     f1 ori (sequence partly withheld): f1 bacteriophage origin of replication; arrow indicates direction of (+) strand synthesis
   6124..6181    +  promoter       AmpR promoter (fragment): bla
   6190..7005    -  CDS            KanR: aminoglycoside phosphotransferase; aph(3')-Ia; confers resistance to kanamycin in bacteria or G418 (Geneticin®) in eukaryotes
