[The description below was written by a language model from this plasmid's Addgene catalogue record and pLannotate feature annotations shown in this document.]
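Description:
pET-28b His6-TEV-SHP2-FL(I282V) is a bacterial expression plasmid of about 7.1 kb, built on a pET-28b backbone for producing recombinant full-length human SHP2, the protein tyrosine phosphatase encoded by PTPN11, carrying an I282V substitution. It replicates in E. coli from a ColE1/pBR322-type origin accompanied by the bom site and the rop gene, which keeps copy number low, consistent with the catalogue entry. Selection is with kanamycin through an aminoglycoside phosphotransferase gene. An f1 origin is also present, along with short tetracycline-resistance gene fragments that are backbone remnants rather than functional markers.

The SHP2 open reading frame sits in a standard pET expression cassette: a T7 promoter followed directly by a lac operator, the strong T7 gene 10 ribosome binding site, and a T7 terminator downstream. The plasmid also carries lacI under its own promoter, so transcription is repressed until IPTG is added in a host that supplies T7 RNA polymerase. According to the name and catalogue fields, the protein carries an N-terminal 6xHis tag followed by a TEV protease site, allowing metal-affinity purification and subsequent tag removal; the short tag fragment annotated just upstream of the coding sequence is consistent with this. A His-tag fragment is also annotated downstream of PTPN11, probably the backbone's C-terminal tag sequence; the record does not say whether it is translated, and the catalogue lists only the N-terminal tag.

The insert was introduced by Gibson assembly. The stated purpose is production of His-tagged full-length SHP2, and the associated study examines how mutations affect SHP2 regulation and pathogenicity, suggesting use of the purified variant in biochemical characterisation.
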