Addgene plasmid #245210: pET-28b His6-TEV-SHP2-FL(I282V)
Purpose: Production of His-tagged full-length SHP2
Depositing lab: Neel Shah. Depositing organization: Columbia University. Publication: Deep mutational scanning of the multi-domain phosphatase SHP2 reveals mechanisms of regulation and pathogenicity. Jiang Z, van Vlimmeren AE, Karandur D, Semmelman A, Shah NH. Nat Commun. 2025 Jul 1;16(1):5464. doi: 10.1038/s41467-025-60641-4. PubMed 40595497.
Backbone
  Vector backbone: pET
  Vector type: Bacterial Expression
Growth in bacteria
  Bacterial resistance: Kanamycin, 50 μg/mL
  Growth temperature: 37°C
  Growth strain: DH5alpha
  Copy number: Low Copy
Gene/Insert
  Gene/Insert name: SHP2 full-length
  Species: H. sapiens (human)
  Mutation: I282V
  Tag / fusion protein: 6xHis (N terminal on insert)
  Cloning method: Gibson Cloning
Terms and licenses: Academic/Nonprofit Terms; Industry Terms: Not Available to Industry
How to cite: pET-28b His6-TEV-SHP2-FL(I282V) was a gift from Neel Shah (Addgene plasmid # 245210 ; http://n2t.net/addgene:245210 ; RRID:Addgene_245210)
